Addgene plasmid #145021: TFORF3545
Purpose: Lentiviral vector for overexpressing transcription factor ORFs with unique 24-bp barcodes. Barcodes facilitate identification of transcription factors in pooled screens.
Depositing lab: Feng Zhang. Depositing organization: Broad Institute. Publication: A transcription factor atlas of directed differentiation. Joung J, Ma S, Tay T, Geiger-Schuller KR, Kirchgatterer PC, Verdine VK, Guo B, Arias-Garcia MA, Allen WE, Singh A, Kuksenko O, Abudayyeh OO, Gootenberg JS, Fu Z, Macrae RK, Buenrostro JD, Regev A, Zhang F. Cell. 2023 Jan 5;186(1):209-229.e26. doi: 10.1016/j.cell.2022.11.026. PubMed 36608654.
Backbone
  Vector backbone: pLX_TRC317
  Backbone manufacturer: Broad Institute Genetic Perturbation Platform
  Backbone size w/o insert (bp): 8264
  Vector type: Mammalian Expression, Lentiviral
  Selectable markers: Puromycin
Growth in bacteria
  Bacterial resistance: Ampicillin, 100 μg/mL
  Growth temperature: 37°C
  Growth strain: NEB Stable
  Copy number: High Copy
Gene/Insert
  Gene/Insert name: PIAS1
  Species: H. sapiens (human)
  Insert size (bp): 2162
  Entrez Gene: PIAS1 (a.k.a. DDXBP1, GBP, GU/RH-II, ZMIZ3)
  Promoter: EF1a
  Tag / fusion protein: V5 (C terminal on insert)
  Cloning method: Gateway Cloning
  Sequencing primers: 5′ GGGTGGAGACTGAAGTTAGGCCAG; 3′ CACATAGCGTAAAAGGAGCAACATAG
Resource information
  A portion of this plasmid was derived from a plasmid made by: Broad Institute Genetic Perturbation Platform
Terms and licenses: Academic/Nonprofit Terms; Industry Terms: Not Available to Industry
Depositor comments: NM_016166.2 Please test multiple small colonies in case of plasmid recombination. To make this collection available in a timely manner, a portion of this collection was not fully sequenced by Addgene. If an Addgene verified full plasmid sequence is not available, please contact us prior to placing an order to request the full sequence.
How to cite: TFORF3545 was a gift from Feng Zhang (Addgene plasmid # 145021 ; http://n2t.net/addgene:145021 ; RRID:Addgene_145021)
