[The description below was written by a language model from this plasmid's Addgene catalogue record and pLannotate feature annotations shown in this document.]
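Description:
TFORF3545 is a third-generation, self-inactivating lentiviral expression plasmid built on the pLX_TRC317 backbone. It carries the human PIAS1 open reading frame as one member of a barcoded transcription factor ORF collection. In bacteria it is maintained through a high-copy ColE1/pUC-type origin and selected with ampicillin via the β-lactamase gene. An f1 origin and remnants of a lac/lacZα cloning region flanked by T7 and T3 promoters are also present in the backbone. The depositor notes that the plasmid can recombine, which is a common concern with LTR-containing vectors.

The viral genome is transcribed from an RSV promoter fused to a truncated HIV-1 5' LTR. It includes the Ψ packaging signal with a gag fragment, the Rev response element, a cPPT/CTS, WPRE and a ΔU3 3' LTR followed by an SV40 polyadenylation signal. Two expression units sit within this transfer cassette. An SV40 early promoter drives puromycin N-acetyltransferase for selecting transduced mammalian cells. Downstream, the EF-1α promoter drives PIAS1, which is flanked by attB1 and attB2 sites left by Gateway cloning and fused at its C terminus to a V5 epitope tag for detection. PIAS1 encodes an E3-type SUMO ligase that acts as a transcriptional coregulator in the STAT, p53 and steroid hormone signalling pathways.

According to the record, each construct in the collection carries a unique 24-bp barcode that identifies the ORF in pooled overexpression screens. The barcode is not annotated in the feature table, so its position is not stated. The annotated length of 10,426 nt matches the sum of the listed backbone and insert sizes.
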