Features (pLannotate 1.2.2; 34 found; start..end, strand, type, name):
      5..231     +  promoter       RSV promoter: Rous sarcoma virus enhancer/promoter
    232..412     +  LTR            5' LTR (truncated): truncated 5' long terminal repeat (LTR) from HIV-1
    459..584     +  misc_feature   HIV-1 Ψ: packaging signal of human immunodeficiency virus type 1
    568..931     +  CDS            HIV-1 gag (fragment): gag protein from human immunodeficiency virus 1; gag
   1077..1310    +  misc_feature   RRE: The Rev response element (RRE) of HIV-1 allows for Rev-dependent mRNA export from the nucleus to the cytoplasm.
   1687..1713    +  CDS            Rev (fragment): human immunodeficiency virus 1 (HIV-1) Rev protein; rev; enhances nuclear export of unspliced and incompletely spliced viral mRNAs
   1720..1743    +  promoter       SV40 promoter (fragment): SV40 early promoter
   1744..1815    +  promoter       SV40 promoter (fragment): SV40 enhancer and early promoter
   1839..1974    +  rep_origin     SV40 ori: SV40 origin of replication
   2020..2616    +  CDS            PuroR (fragment): puromycin N-acetyltransferase; pac from Streptomyces; confers resistance to puromycin
   2665..2782    +  misc_feature   cPPT/CTS: central polypurine tract and central termination sequence of HIV-1
   2847..2913    +  CDS            small t antigen (fragment): SV40 (simian virus 40) small t antigen
   2920..4098    +  promoter       EF-1α promoter: strong constitutive promoter for human elongation factor EF-1α
   4119..4136    +  protein_bind   attB1 (fragment): mutant version of attB; core recombination site for the Gateway® BP reaction BP Clonase™
   4145..6097    +  CDS            PIAS1: PIAS1_HUMAN - Also known as DDXBP1. Experimental evidence at protein level: Swiss-Prot protein existence level 1. Functions as an E3-type small ubiquitin-like modifier (SUMO) ligase, stabilizing the interaction between UBE2I and the substrate, and as a SUMO-tethering factor. Plays a crucial role as a transcriptional coregulation in various cellular pathways, including the STAT pathway, the p53 pathway and the steroid hormone signaling pathway. In vitro, binds A/T-rich DNA. The effects of this transcriptional coregulation, transactivation or silencing, may vary depending upon the biological con
   6105..6122    -  protein_bind   attB2 (fragment): mutant version of attB; core recombination site for the Gateway® BP reaction BP Clonase™
   6131..6172    +  CDS            V5 tag: epitope tag from simian virus 5
   6188..6241    +  promoter       U6 promoter (fragment): RNA polymerase III promoter for human U6 snRNA
   6283..6871    +  misc_feature   WPRE: woodchuck hepatitis virus posttranscriptional regulatory element
   6922..6941    +  misc_feature   cPPT/CTS (fragment): central polypurine tract and central termination sequence of HIV-1
   6943..7176    +  LTR            3' LTR (ΔU3): self-inactivating 3' long terminal repeat (LTR) from HIV-1
   7254..7375    +  polyA_signal   SV40 poly(A) signal: SV40 polyadenylation signal
   7415..7550    +  rep_origin     SV40 ori: SV40 origin of replication
   7571..7589    -  promoter       T7 promoter: promoter for bacteriophage T7 RNA polymerase
   7597..7752    +  CDS            lacZα (fragment): LacZα fragment of β-galactosidase; lacZ fragment
   7757..8185    +  rep_origin     f1 ori (sequence partly withheld): f1 bacteriophage origin of replication; arrow indicates direction of (+) strand synthesis
   8238..8342    +  promoter       AmpR promoter: bla
   8343..9203    +  CDS            AmpR: β-lactamase; bla; confers resistance to ampicillin, carbenicillin, and related antibiotics
   9374..9962    +  rep_origin     ori: high-copy-number ColE1/pMB1/pBR322/pUC origin of replication
  10145..10237   +  CDS            lacI (fragment): lac repressor; lacI; The lac repressor binds to the lac operator to inhibit transcription in E. coli. This inhibition can be relieved by adding lactose or isopropyl-β-D-thiogalactopyranoside (IPTG).
  10250..10271   +  protein_bind   CAP binding site: CAP binding activates transcription in the presence of cAMP. E. coli catabolite activator protein
  10286..10316   +  promoter       lac promoter: promoter for the E. coli lac operon
  10324..10340   +  protein_bind   lac operator: The lac repressor binds to the lac operator to inhibit transcription in E. coli. This inhibition can be relieved by adding lactose or isopropyl-β-D-thiogalactopyranoside (IPTG). lac repressor encoded by lacI
  10385..10403   +  promoter       T3 promoter: promoter for bacteriophage T3 RNA polymerase
>Addgene plasmid #145021 | TFORF3545 | depositor full sequence | sequence record 287177 | Full Sequence
TTAATGTAGTCTTATGCAATACTCTTGTAGTCTTGCAACATGGTAACGATGAGTTAGCAACATGCCTTAC
AAGGAGAGAAAAAGCACCGTGCATGCCGATTGGTGGAAGTAAGGTGGTACGATCGTGCCTTATTAGGAAG
GCAACAGACGGGTCTGACATGGATTGGACGAACCACTGAATTGCCGCATTGCAGAGATATTGTATTTAAG
TGCCTAGCTCGATACATAAACGGGTCTCTCTGGTTAGACCAGATCTGAGCCTGGGAGCTCTCTGGCTAAC
TAGGGAACCCACTGCTTAAGCCTCAATAAAGCTTGCCTTGAGTGCTTCAAGTAGTGTGTGCCCGTCTGTT
GTGTGACTCTGGTAACTAGAGATCCCTCAGACCCTTTTAGTCAGTGTGGAAAATCTCTAGCAGTGGCGCC
CGAACAGGGACTTGAAAGCGAAAGGGAAACCAGAGGAGCTCTCTCGACGCAGGACTCGGCTTGCTGAAGC
GCGCACGGCAAGAGGCGAGGGGCGGCGACTGGTGAGTACGCCAAAAATTTTGACTAGCGGAGGCTAGAAG
GAGAGAGATGGGTGCGAGAGCGTCAGTATTAAGCGGGGGAGAATTAGATCGCGATGGGAAAAAATTCGGT
TAAGGCCAGGGGGAAAGAAAAAATATAAATTAAAACATATAGTATGGGCAAGCAGGGAGCTAGAACGATT
CGCAGTTAATCCTGGCCTGTTAGAAACATCAGAAGGCTGTAGACAAATACTGGGACAGCTACAACCATCC
CTTCAGACAGGATCAGAAGAACTTAGATCATTATATAATACAGTAGCAACCCTCTATTGTGTGCATCAAA
GGATAGAGATAAAAGACACCAAGGAAGCTTTAGACAAGATAGAGGAAGAGCAAAACAAAAGTAAGACCAC
CGCACAGCAAGCGGCCGCTGATCTTCAGACCTGGAGGAGGAGATATGAGGGACAATTGGAGAAGTGAATT
ATATAAATATAAAGTAGTAAAAATTGAACCATTAGGAGTAGCACCCACCAAGGCAAAGAGAAGAGTGGTG
CAGAGAGAAAAAAGAGCAGTGGGAATAGGAGCTTTGTTCCTTGGGTTCTTGGGAGCAGCAGGAAGCACTA
TGGGCGCAGCGTCAATGACGCTGACGGTACAGGCCAGACAATTATTGTCTGGTATAGTGCAGCAGCAGAA
CAATTTGCTGAGGGCTATTGAGGCGCAACAGCATCTGTTGCAACTCACAGTCTGGGGCATCAAGCAGCTC
CAGGCAAGAATCCTGGCTGTGGAAAGATACCTAAAGGATCAACAGCTCCTGGGGATTTGGGGTTGCTCTG
GAAAACTCATTTGCACCACTGCTGTGCCTTGGAATGCTAGTTGGAGTAATAAATCTCTGGAACAGATTTG
GAATCACACGACCTGGATGGAGTGGGACAGAGAAATTAACAATTACACAAGCTTAATACACTCCTTAATT
GAAGAATCGCAAAACCAGCAAGAAAAGAATGAACAAGAATTATTGGAATTAGATAAATGGGCAAGTTTGT
GGAATTGGTTTAACATAACAAATTGGCTGTGGTATATAAAATTATTCATAATGATAGTAGGAGGCTTGGT
AGGTTTAAGAATAGTTTTTGCTGTACTTTCTATAGTGAATAGAGTTAGGCAGGGATATTCACCATTATCG
TTTCAGACCCACCTCCCAACCCCGAGGGGACCCATGCATTGCATCTCAATTAGTCAGCAACCAGGTGTGG
AAAGTCCCCAGGCTCCCCAGCAGGCAGAAGTATGCAAAGCATGCGTCTCAATTAGTCAGCAACCATAGTC
CCGCCCCTAACTCCGCCCATCCCGCCCCTAACTCCGCCCAGTTCCGCCCATTCTCCGCCCCATGGCTGAC
TAATTTTTTTTATTTATGCAGAGGCCGAGGCCGCCTCGGCCTCTGAGCTATTCCAGAAGTAGTGAGGAGG
CTTTTTTGGAGGCCTAGGCTTTTGCAAAAAGCTTTCTAGAGGTACCACCGGAGCTTACCATGACCGAGTA
CAAGCCCACGGTGCGCCTCGCCACCCGCGACGACGTCCCCAGGGCCGTACGCACCCTCGCCGCCGCGTTC
GCCGACTACCCCGCCACGCGCCACACCGTCGATCCGGACCGCCACATCGAGCGGGTCACCGAGCTGCAAG
AACTCTTCCTCACGCGCGTCGGGCTCGACATCGGCAAGGTGTGGGTCGCGGACGACGGCGCCGCCGTGGC
GGTCTGGACCACGCCGGAGAGCGTCGAAGCGGGGGCGGTGTTCGCCGAGATCGGCCCGCGCATGGCCGAG
TTGAGCGGTTCCCGGCTGGCCGCGCAGCAACAGATGGAAGGCCTCCTGGCGCCGCACCGGCCCAAGGAGC
CCGCGTGGTTCCTGGCCACCGTCGGCGTCTCGCCCGACCACCAGGGCAAGGGTCTGGGCAGCGCCGTCGT
GCTCCCCGGAGTGGAGGCGGCCGAGCGCGCCGGGGTGCCCGCCTTCCTGGAGACCTCCGCGCCCCGCAAC
CTCCCCTTCTACGAGCGGCTCGGCTTCACCGTCACCGCCGACGTCGAGGTGCCCGAAGGACCGCGCACCT
GGTGCATGACCCGCAAGCCCGGTGCCAGTTAACGAATTCTAGATCTTGAGACAAATGGCAGTATTCATCC
ACAATTTTAAAAGAAAAGGGGGGATTGGGGGGTACAGTGCAGGGGAAAGAATAGTAGACATAATAGCAAC
AGACATACAAACTAAAGAATTACAAAAACAAATTACAAAAATTCAAAATTTTCGGGTTTATTACAGGGAC
AGCAGAGATCCACTTTGGCGCCGGCTCGAGGCCTGCAGGTGCAAAGATGGATAAAGTTTTAAACAGAGAG
GAATCTTTGCAGCTAATGGACCTTCTAGGTCTTGAAAGGAGTGGGAATTGGCTCCGGTGCCCGTCAGTGG
GCAGAGCGCACATCGCCCACAGTCCCCGAGAAGTTGGGGGGAGGGGTCGGCAATTGAACCGGTGCCTAGA
GAAGGTGGCGCGGGGTAAACTGGGAAAGTGATGTCGTGTACTGGCTCCGCCTTTTTCCCGAGGGTGGGGG
AGAACCGTATATAAGTGCAGTAGTCGCCGTGAACGTTCTTTTTCGCAACGGGTTTGCCGCCAGAACACAG
GTAAGTGCCGTGTGTGGTTCCCGCGGGCCTGGCCTCTTTACGGGTTATGGCCCTTGCGTGCCTTGAATTA
CTTCCACCTGGCTGCAGTACGTGATTCTTGATCCCGAGCTTCGGGTTGGAAGTGGGTGGGAGAGTTCGAG
GCCTTGCGCTTAAGGAGCCCCTTCGCCTCGTGCTTGAGTTGAGGCCTGGCCTGGGCGCTGGGGCCGCCGC
GTGCGAATCTGGTGGCACCTTCGCGCCTGTCTCGCTGCTTTCGATAAGTCTCTAGCCATTTAAAATTTTT
GATGACCTGCTGCGACGCTTTTTTTCTGGCAAGATAGTCTTGTAAATGCGGGCCAAGATCTGCACACTGG
TATTTCGGTTTTTGGGGCCGCGGGCGGCGACGGGGCCCGTGCGTCCCAGCGCACATGTTCGGCGAGGCGG
GGCCTGCGAGCGCGGCCACCGAGAATCGGACGGGGGTAGTCTCAAGCTGGCCGGCCTGCTCTGGTGCCTG
GCCTCGCGCCGCCGTGTATCGCCCCGCCCTGGGCGGCAAGGCTGGCCCGGTCGGCACCAGTTGCGTGAGC
GGAAAGATGGCCGCTTCCCGGCCCTGCTGCAGGGAGCTCAAAATGGAGGACGCGGCGCTCGGGAGAGCGG
GCGGGTGAGTCACCCACACAAAGGAAAAGGGCCTTTCCGTCCTCAGCCGTCGCTTCATGTGACTCCACGG
AGTACCGGGCGCCGTCCAGGCACCTCGATTAGTTCTCGAGCTTTTGGAGTACGTCGTCTTTAGGTTGGGG
GGAGGGGTTTTATGCGATGGAGTTTCCCCACACTGAGTGGGTGGAGACTGAAGTTAGGCCAGCTTGGCAC
TTGATGTAATTCTCCTTGGAATTTGCCCTTTTTGAGTTTGGATCTTGGTTCATTCTCAAGCCTCAGACAG
TGGTTCAAAGTTTTTTTCTTCCATTTCAGGTGTCGTGAGGCTAGCATCGATTGATCAACAAGTTTGTACA
AAAAAGTTGGCACCATGGCGGACAGTGCGGAACTAAAGCAAATGGTTATGAGCCTTAGAGTTTCTGAACT
CCAAGTACTGTTGGGCTACGCCGGGAGAAACAAGCACGGACGCAAACACGAACTTCTCACAAAAGCCCTG
CATTTGCTAAAGGCTGGCTGTAGTCCTGCTGTGCAAATGAAAATTAAGGAACTCTATAGGCGGCGGTTCC
CACAGAAAATCATGACGCCTGCAGACTTGTCCATCCCCAACGTACATTCAAGTCCTATGCCAGCAACTTT
GTCTCCATCTACCATTCCACAACTCACTTACGATGGTCACCCTGCATCATCGCCATTACTCCCTGTTTCT
CTTCTGGGACCTAAACATGAACTGGAACTCCCACATCTTACATCAGCTCTTCACCCAGTCCATCCGGATA
TAAAACTTCAAAAATTACCATTTTATGATTTACTGGATGAACTGATAAAACCCACCAGTCTAGCATCAGA
CAACAGTCAGCGCTTTCGAGAAACCTGTTTTGCATTTGCCTTGACACCACAACAAGTGCAGCAAATCAGT
AGTTCCATGGATATTTCTGGGACCAAATGTGACTTCACAGTACAGGTCCAGTTAAGGTTTTGTTTATCAG
AAACCAGTTGTCCACAAGAAGATCACTTCCCACCCAATCTTTGTGTGAAAGTGAATACAAAACCTTGCAG
CCTTCCAGGTTACCTTCCACCTACAAAAAATGGCGTGGAACCAAAGCGACCCAGCCGACCAATTAATATC
ACCTCACTTGTCCGACTGTCCACAACAGTACCAAACACGATTGTTGTTTCTTGGACTGCAGAAATTGGAA
GAAACTATTCCATGGCAGTATATCTTGTAAAACAGTTGTCCTCAACAGTTCTTCTTCAGAGGTTACGAGC
AAAGGGAATAAGGAATCCGGATCATTCTAGAGCTTTAATTAAAGAGAAGTTGACTGCGGATCCAGACAGT
GAAATAGCTACAACCAGCCTAAGGGTTTCTCTACTATGTCCACTTGGTAAAATGCGGCTGACAATTCCGT
GTCGGGCCCTTACATGTTCTCATCTACAATGTTTTGACGCAACTCTTTACATTCAGATGAATGAGAAAAA
ACCAACCTGGGTTTGTCCTGTCTGTGATAAGAAGGCTCCATATGAACACCTTATTATTGATGGCTTGTTT
ATGGAAATCCTAAAGTACTGTACAGACTGTGATGAAATACAATTTAAGGAGGATGGCACTTGGGCACCGA
TGAGATCAAAAAAGGAAGTACAGGAAGTTTCTGCCTCTTACAATGGAGTCGATGGATGCTTGAGCTCCAC
ATTGGAGCATCAGGTAGCGTCTCACCACCAGTCCTCAAATAAAAACAAGAAAGTAGAAGTGATTGACCTA
ACCATAGACAGTTCATCTGATGAAGAGGAAGAAGAGCCATCTGCCAAGAGGACCTGTCCTTCCCTATCTC
CCACATCACCACTAAATAATAAAGGCATTTTAAGTCTTCCACATCAAGCATCTCCAGTATCCCGCACCCC
AAGCCTTCCTGCTGTAGACACAAGCTACATTAATACCTCCCTCATCCAAGACTATAGGCATCCTTTCCAC
ATGACACCCATGCCTTACGACTTACAAGGATTAGATTTCTTTCCTTTCTTATCAGGAGACAATCAGCATT
ACAACACCTCCTTGCTTGCCGCTGCAGCAGCAGCAGTTTCAGATGATCAAGACCTCCTACACTCGTCTCG
GTTTTTCCCGTATACCTCCTCACAGATGTTTCTTGATCAGTTAAGTGCAGGAGGCAGTACTTCTCTGCCA
ACCACCAATGGAAGCAGTAGTGGCAGTAACAGCAGCCTGGTTTCTTCCAACAGCCTAAGGGAAAGCCATA
GCCACACCGTCACAAACAGGAGCAGCACGGACACGGCATCCATCTTTGGCATCATACCAGACATTATTTC
ATTGGACTTGCCAACTTTCTTGTACAAAGTGGTTGATATCGGTAAGCCTATCCCTAACCCTCTCCTCGGT
CTCGATTCTACGTAGTAATGAACTAGTCCGTAACTTGAAAGTATTTCGATTTCTTGGCTTTATATATCTT
GTGGAAAGGACGAATCAAATCTGACTGTCACGGCAGCACGCGTTAAGTCGACAATCAACCTCTGGATTAC
AAAATTTGTGAAAGATTGACTGGTATTCTTAACTATGTTGCTCCTTTTACGCTATGTGGATACGCTGCTT
TAATGCCTTTGTATCATGCTATTGCTTCCCGTATGGCTTTCATTTTCTCCTCCTTGTATAAATCCTGGTT
GCTGTCTCTTTATGAGGAGTTGTGGCCCGTTGTCAGGCAACGTGGCGTGGTGTGCACTGTGTTTGCTGAC
GCAACCCCCACTGGTTGGGGCATTGCCACCACCTGTCAGCTCCTTTCCGGGACTTTCGCTTTCCCCCTCC
CTATTGCCACGGCGGAACTCATCGCCGCCTGCCTTGCCCGCTGCTGGACAGGGGCTCGGCTGTTGGGCAC
TGACAATTCCGTGGTGTTGTCGGGGAAATCATCGTCCTTTCCTTGGCTGCTCGCCTGTGTTGCCACCTGG
ATTCTGCGCGGGACGTCCTTCTGCTACGTCCCTTCGGCCCTCAATCCAGCGGACCTTCCTTCCCGCGGCC
TGCTGCCGGCTCTGCGGCCTCTTCCGCGTCTTCGCCTTCGCCCTCAGACGAGTCGGATCTCCCTTTGGGC
CGCCTCCCCGCGTCGACTTTAAGACCAATGACTTACAAGGCAGCTGTAGATCTTAGCCACTTTTTAAAAG
AAAAGGGGGGACTGGAAGGGCTAATTCACTCCCAACGAAGACAAGATCTGCTTTTTGCTTGTACTGGGTC
TCTCTGGTTAGACCAGATCTGAGCCTGGGAGCTCTCTGGCTAACTAGGGAACCCACTGCTTAAGCCTCAA
TAAAGCTTGCCTTGAGTGCTTCAAGTAGTGTGTGCCCGTCTGTTGTGTGACTCTGGTAACTAGAGATCCC
TCAGACCCTTTTAGTCAGTGTGGAAAATCTCTAGCAGTACGTATAGTAGTTCATGTCATCTTATTATTCA
GTATTTATAACTTGCAAAGAAATGAATATCAGAGAGTGAGAGGAACTTGTTTATTGCAGCTTATAATGGT
TACAAATAAAGCAATAGCATCACAAATTTCACAAATAAAGCATTTTTTTCACTGCATTCTAGTTGTGGTT
TGTCCAAACTCATCAATGTATCTTATCATGTCTGGCTCTAGCTATCCCGCCCCTAACTCCGCCCATCCCG
CCCCTAACTCCGCCCAGTTCCGCCCATTCTCCGCCCCATGGCTGACTAATTTTTTTTATTTATGCAGAGG
CCGAGGCCGCCTCGGCCTCTGAGCTATTCCAGAAGTAGTGAGGAGGCTTTTTTGGAGGCCTAGGGACGTA
CCCAATTCGCCCTATAGTGAGTCGTATTACGCGCGCTCACTGGCCGTCGTTTTACAACGTCGTGACTGGG
AAAACCCTGGCGTTACCCAACTTAATCGCCTTGCAGCACATCCCCCTTTCGCCAGCTGGCGTAATAGCGA
AGAGGCCCGCACCGATCGCCCTTCCCAACAGTTGCGCAGCCTGAATGGCGAATGGG
[124 nt withheld, positions 7757-7880]
C
[91 nt withheld, positions 7882-7972]
A
[49 nt withheld, positions 7974-8022]
CCTTTGACGTTGGAGTCCACGTTCTTT
[37 nt withheld, positions 8050-8086]
ACCCTATCTCGGTCTATTCTTTTGATTTATAAGGGATTTTGCCGATTTCGGCCTATTGGTTAAAAAATGA
GCTGATTTAACAAAAATTTAACGCGAATTTTAACAAAATATTAACGCTTACAATTTAGGTGGCACTTTTC
GGGGAAATGTGCGCGGAACCCCTATTTGTTTATTTTTCTAAATACATTCAAATATGTATCCGCTCATGAG
ACAATAACCCTGATAAATGCTTCAATAATATTGAAAAAGGAAGAGTATGAGTATTCAACATTTCCGTGTC
GCCCTTATTCCCTTTTTTGCGGCATTTTGCCTTCCTGTTTTTGCTCACCCAGAAACGCTGGTGAAAGTAA
AAGATGCTGAAGATCAGTTGGGTGCACGAGTGGGTTACATCGAACTGGATCTCAACAGCGGTAAGATCCT
TGAGAGTTTTCGCCCCGAAGAACGTTTTCCAATGATGAGCACTTTTAAAGTTCTGCTATGTGGCGCGGTA
TTATCCCGTATTGACGCCGGGCAAGAGCAACTCGGTCGCCGCATACACTATTCTCAGAATGACTTGGTTG
AGTACTCACCAGTCACAGAAAAGCATCTTACGGATGGCATGACAGTAAGAGAATTATGCAGTGCTGCCAT
AACCATGAGTGATAACACTGCGGCCAACTTACTTCTGACAACGATCGGAGGACCGAAGGAGCTAACCGCT
TTTTTGCACAACATGGGGGATCATGTAACTCGCCTTGATCGTTGGGAACCGGAGCTGAATGAAGCCATAC
CAAACGACGAGCGTGACACCACGATGCCTGTAGCAATGGCAACAACGTTGCGCAAACTATTAACTGGCGA
ACTACTTACTCTAGCTTCCCGGCAACAATTAATAGACTGGATGGAGGCGGATAAAGTTGCAGGACCACTT
CTGCGCTCGGCCCTTCCGGCTGGCTGGTTTATTGCTGATAAATCTGGAGCCGGTGAGCGTGGGTCTCGCG
GTATCATTGCAGCACTGGGGCCAGATGGTAAGCCCTCCCGTATCGTAGTTATCTACACGACGGGGAGTCA
GGCAACTATGGATGAACGAAATAGACAGATCGCTGAGATAGGTGCCTCACTGATTAAGCATTGGTAACTG
TCAGACCAAGTTTACTCATATATACTTTAGATTGATTTAAAACTTCATTTTTAATTTAAAAGGATCTAGG
TGAAGATCCTTTTTGATAATCTCATGACCAAAATCCCTTAACGTGAGTTTTCGTTCCACTGAGCGTCAGA
CCCCGTAGAAAAGATCAAAGGATCTTCTTGAGATCCTTTTTTTCTGCGCGTAATCTGCTGCTTGCAAACA
AAAAAACCACCGCTACCAGCGGTGGTTTGTTTGCCGGATCAAGAGCTACCAACTCTTTTTCCGAAGGTAA
CTGGCTTCAGCAGAGCGCAGATACCAAATACTGTTCTTCTAGTGTAGCCGTAGTTAGGCCACCACTTCAA
GAACTCTGTAGCACCGCCTACATACCTCGCTCTGCTAATCCTGTTACCAGTGGCTGCTGCCAGTGGCGAT
AAGTCGTGTCTTACCGGGTTGGACTCAAGACGATAGTTACCGGATAAGGCGCAGCGGTCGGGCTGAACGG
GGGGTTCGTGCACACAGCCCAGCTTGGAGCGAACGACCTACACCGAACTGAGATACCTACAGCGTGAGCT
ATGAGAAAGCGCCACGCTTCCCGAAGGGAGAAAGGCGGACAGGTATCCGGTAAGCGGCAGGGTCGGAACA
GGAGAGCGCACGAGGGAGCTTCCAGGGGGAAACGCCTGGTATCTTTATAGTCCTGTCGGGTTTCGCCACC
TCTGACTTGAGCGTCGATTTTTGTGATGCTCGTCAGGGGGGCGGAGCCTATGGAAAAACGCCAGCAACGC
GGCCTTTTTACGGTTCCTGGCCTTTTGCTGGCCTTTTGCTCACATGTTCTTTCCTGCGTTATCCCCTGAT
TCTGTGGATAACCGTATTACCGCCTTTGAGTGAGCTGATACCGCTCGCCGCAGCCGAACGACCGAGCGCA
GCGAGTCAGTGAGCGAGGAAGCGGAAGAGCGCCCAATACGCAAACCGCCTCTCCCCGCGCGTTGGCCGAT
TCATTAATGCAGCTGGCACGACAGGTTTCCCGACTGGAAAGCGGGCAGTGAGCGCAACGCAATTAATGTG
AGTTAGCTCACTCATTAGGCACCCCAGGCTTTACACTTTATGCTTCCGGCTCGTATGTTGTGTGGAATTG
TGAGCGGATAACAATTTCACACAGGAAACAGCTATGACCATGATTACGCCAAGCGCGCAATTAACCCTCA
CTAAAGGGAACAAAAGCTGGAGCTGCAAGC
