>Addgene plasmid #145021 | TFORF3545 | depositor partial sequence | sequence record 287178 | Insert
ATCGATTGATCAACAAGTTTGTACAAAAAAGTTGGCACCATGGCGGACAGTGCGGAACTAAAGCAAATGG
TTATGAGCCTTAGAGTTTCTGAACTCCAAGTACTGTTGGGCTACGCCGGGAGAAACAAGCACGGACGCAA
ACACGAACTTCTCACAAAAGCCCTGCATTTGCTAAAGGCTGGCTGTAGTCCTGCTGTGCAAATGAAAATT
AAGGAACTCTATAGGCGGCGGTTCCCACAGAAAATCATGACGCCTGCAGACTTGTCCATCCCCAACGTAC
ATTCAAGTCCTATGCCAGCAACTTTGTCTCCATCTACCATTCCACAACTCACTTACGATGGTCACCCTGC
ATCATCGCCATTACTCCCTGTTTCTCTTCTGGGACCTAAACATGAACTGGAACTCCCACATCTTACATCA
GCTCTTCACCCAGTCCATCCGGATATAAAACTTCAAAAATTACCATTTTATGATTTACTGGATGAACTGA
TAAAACCCACCAGTCTAGCATCAGACAACAGTCAGCGCTTTCGAGAAACCTGTTTTGCATTTGCCTTGAC
ACCACAACAAGTGCAGCAAATCAGTAGTTCCATGGATATTTCTGGGACCAAATGTGACTTCACAGTACAG
GTCCAGTTAAGGTTTTGTTTATCAGAAACCAGTTGTCCACAAGAAGATCACTTCCCACCCAATCTTTGTG
TGAAAGTGAATACAAAACCTTGCAGCCTTCCAGGTTACCTTCCACCTACAAAAAATGGCGTGGAACCAAA
GCGACCCAGCCGACCAATTAATATCACCTCACTTGTCCGACTGTCCACAACAGTACCAAACACGATTGTT
GTTTCTTGGACTGCAGAAATTGGAAGAAACTATTCCATGGCAGTATATCTTGTAAAACAGTTGTCCTCAA
CAGTTCTTCTTCAGAGGTTACGAGCAAAGGGAATAAGGAATCCGGATCATTCTAGAGCTTTAATTAAAGA
GAAGTTGACTGCGGATCCAGACAGTGAAATAGCTACAACCAGCCTAAGGGTTTCTCTACTATGTCCACTT
GGTAAAATGCGGCTGACAATTCCGTGTCGGGCCCTTACATGTTCTCATCTACAATGTTTTGACGCAACTC
TTTACATTCAGATGAATGAGAAAAAACCAACCTGGGTTTGTCCTGTCTGTGATAAGAAGGCTCCATATGA
ACACCTTATTATTGATGGCTTGTTTATGGAAATCCTAAAGTACTGTACAGACTGTGATGAAATACAATTT
AAGGAGGATGGCACTTGGGCACCGATGAGATCAAAAAAGGAAGTACAGGAAGTTTCTGCCTCTTACAATG
GAGTCGATGGATGCTTGAGCTCCACATTGGAGCATCAGGTAGCGTCTCACCACCAGTCCTCAAATAAAAA
CAAGAAAGTAGAAGTGATTGACCTAACCATAGACAGTTCATCTGATGAAGAGGAAGAAGAGCCATCTGCC
AAGAGGACCTGTCCTTCCCTATCTCCCACATCACCACTAAATAATAAAGGCATTTTAAGTCTTCCACATC
AAGCATCTCCAGTATCCCGCACCCCAAGCCTTCCTGCTGTAGACACAAGCTACATTAATACCTCCCTCAT
CCAAGACTATAGGCATCCTTTCCACATGACACCCATGCCTTACGACTTACAAGGATTAGATTTCTTTCCT
TTCTTATCAGGAGACAATCAGCATTACAACACCTCCTTGCTTGCCGCTGCAGCAGCAGCAGTTTCAGATG
ATCAAGACCTCCTACACTCGTCTCGGTTTTTCCCGTATACCTCCTCACAGATGTTTCTTGATCAGTTAAG
TGCAGGAGGCAGTACTTCTCTGCCAACCACCAATGGAAGCAGTAGTGGCAGTAACAGCAGCCTGGTTTCT
TCCAACAGCCTAAGGGAAAGCCATAGCCACACCGTCACAAACAGGAGCAGCACGGACACGGCATCCATCT
TTGGCATCATACCAGACATTATTTCATTGGACTTGCCAACTTTCTTGTACAAAGTGGTTGATATCGGTAA
GCCTATCCCTAACCCTCTCCTCGGTCTCGATTCTACGTAGTAATGAACTAGTCCGTAACTTGAAAGTATT
TCGATTTCTTGGCTTTATATATCTTGTGGAAAGGACGAATCAAATCTGACTGTCACGGCAGC
