>Addgene plasmid #145021 | TFORF3545 | depositor partial sequence | sequence record 287179 | Barcode
ATCAAATCTGACTGTCACGGCAGC
