>Addgene plasmid #145021 | TFORF3545 | addgene partial sequence | sequence record 319863 | WPRE-R 5'-CATAGCGTAAAAGGAGCAACA-3'
AATTTTGTAATCCAGAGGTTGATTGTCGACTTAACGCGTGCTGCCGTGACAGTCAGATTTGATTCGTCCT
TTCCACAAGATATATAAAGCCAAGAAATCGAAATACTTTCAAGTTACGGACTAGTTCATTACTACGTAGA
ATCGAGACCGAGGAGAGGGTTAGGGATAGGCTTACCGATATCAACCACTTTGTACAAGAAAGTTGGCAAG
TCCAATGAAATAATGTCTGGTATGATGCCAAAGATGGATGCCGTGTCCGTGCTGCTCCTGTTTGTGACGG
TGTGGCTATGGCTTTCCCTTAGGCTGTTGGAAGAAACCAGGCTGCTGTTACTGCCACTACTGCTTCCATT
GGTGGTTGGCAGAGAAGTACTGCCTCCTGCACTTAACTGATCAAGAAACATCTGTGAGGAGGTATACGGG
AAAAACCGAGACGAGTGTAGGAGGTCTTGATCATCTGAAACTGCTGCTGCTGCAGCGGCAAGCAAGGAGG
TGTTGTAATGCTGATTGTCTCCTGATAAGAAAGGAAAGAAATCTAATCCTTGTAAGTCGTAAGGCATGGG
TGTCATGTGGAAAGGATGCCTATAGTCTTGGATGAGGGAGGTATTAATGTAGCTTGTGTCTACAGCAGGA
AGGCTTGGGGTGCGGGATACTGGAGATGCTTGATGTGGAAGACTTAAAATGCCTTTATTATTTAGTGGTG
ATGTGGGAGATAGGGAAGGACAGGTCCTCTTGGCAGATGGCTCTTCTTCCTCTTCATCAGATGAACTGTC
TATGGTTAGGTCAATCACTTCTACTTTC
